Addgene plasmid #166730: pCSN072
Purpose: Single copy yeast plasmid expressing DNase-dead dLbCas12a E925A fused to NLS, Mxi1 and NLS, codon optimized for Saccharomyces cerevisiae
Depositing lab: Rene Verwaal. Depositing organization: DSM. Publication: Efficient multiplexed gene regulation in Saccharomyces cerevisiae using dCas12a. Ciurkot K, Gorochowski TE, Roubos JA, Verwaal R. Nucleic Acids Res. 2021 Jul 1. pii: 6312738. doi: 10.1093/nar/gkab529. PubMed 34197613.
Backbone
  Vector backbone: pRS414
  Backbone size w/o insert (bp): 7206
  Total vector size (bp): 11136
  Vector type: Yeast Expression, CRISPR
  Selectable markers: TRP1 ; KanMX
Growth in bacteria
  Bacterial resistance: Ampicillin, 100 μg/mL
  Growth temperature: 37°C
  Growth strain: NEB Stable
  Copy number: Unknown
Gene/Insert
  Gene/Insert name: dCas12a-NLS-Mxi1-NLS (alt name: dCpf1-NLS-Mxi1-NLS)
  Species: Synthetic; Lachnospiraceae bacterium ND2006
  Insert size (bp): 3930
  Mutation: E925A
  Promoter: S. cerevisiae TEF1
  Tag / fusion protein: SV40 NLS (C terminal on insert); Mxi1 (C terminal on insert)
  Cloning method: Gibson Cloning
  Sequencing primers: 5′ ATGTCTAAGTTGGAAAAATTCACCA; 3′ TTATACCTTTCTCTTCTTCTTTGG
Terms and licenses: Academic/Nonprofit Terms; Industry Terms: Not Available to Industry
How to cite: pCSN072 was a gift from Rene Verwaal (Addgene plasmid # 166730 ; http://n2t.net/addgene:166730 ; RRID:Addgene_166730)
