[The description below was written by a language model from this plasmid's Addgene catalogue record and pLannotate feature annotations shown in this document.]
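Description:
pCSN072 is a single-copy (centromeric) yeast expression plasmid built on the pRS414 backbone for CRISPR-based gene repression in Saccharomyces cerevisiae. It is a shuttle vector. In E. coli it replicates from a high-copy ColE1/pUC-type origin and is selected with ampicillin through the β-lactamase gene. In yeast the CEN6/ARS element keeps it at roughly one copy per cell. Two yeast markers are present: the TRP1 auxotrophic marker with its own promoter, and a kanMX cassette, which is commonly used for G418 selection. The kanMX cassette is flanked by the lox66 and lox71 mutant sites, an arrangement that in principle allows Cre-mediated excision of the marker. Remnants of the pBluescript-type cloning region also remain, including the f1 origin, T7 and T3 promoters, lac promoter/operator and a lacZα fragment.

The payload of about 3.9 kb is a yeast codon-optimized open reading frame driven by the constitutive S. cerevisiae TEF1 promoter. It encodes the Lachnospiraceae bacterium ND2006 Cas12a (Cpf1) carrying the E925A mutation, which abolishes DNase activity. This is followed at the C terminus by an SV40 nuclear localization signal, the Mxi1 repressor domain (annotated as a fragment of mouse Mxi1) and a second NLS. The automated annotation does not label the dCas12a coding region or the NLS sequences, and the record does not name a terminator; a short yeast genomic fragment matching MTM1 lies just downstream of the insert. The depositor and sequencing-derived records are essentially concordant, differing by one nucleotide in length and in their start coordinate.

When a crRNA is supplied separately, the fusion protein binds target DNA without cutting it and recruits repressive activity. This supports CRISPR interference, including the multiplexed gene regulation in yeast described in the associated publication.
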