Features (pLannotate 1.2.2; 24 found; start..end, strand, type, name):
    180..587     +  promoter       TEF1 promoter: S. cerevisiae TEF1; promoter for EF-1α
   4351..4473    +  CDS            Mxi1 (fragment): MXI1_MOUSE - Experimental evidence at protein level: Swiss-Prot protein existence level 1. Transcriptional repressor. MXI1 binds with MAX to form a sequence-specific DNA-binding protein complex which recognizes the core sequence 5'-CAC[GA]TG-3'. MXI1 thus antagonizes MYC transcriptional activity by competing for MAX. Isoform Short, which lacks a segment, has a much stronger suppressive potential and associates with a SIN3 homologous protein. From Mus musculus (Mouse).
   4637..4831    -  CDS            MTM1 (fragment): MTM1_YEAST - Experimental evidence at protein level: Swiss-Prot protein existence level 1. Involved in the mitochondrial activation of SOD2 by specifically facilitating insertion of the essential manganese cofactor. Has the ability to activate iron regulon in an iron-dependent manner. Responds to calorie restriction (CR) strength. From Saccharomyces cerevisiae (strain ATCC 204508 / S288c) (Baker's yeast).
   4876..4909    -  protein_bind   lox66: Right element (RE) mutant of loxP (Araki et al., 2010). Cre-mediated recombination occurs in the 8-bp core sequence (GCATACAT). Cre recombinase
   4955..6311    +  gene           kanMX: yeast selectable marker conferring kanamycin resistance (Wach et al., 1994)
   6359..6392    -  protein_bind   lox71: Left element (LE) mutant of loxP (Araki et al., 2010). Cre-mediated recombination occurs in the 8-bp core sequence (GCATACAT). Cre recombinase
   6424..6447    -  misc_feature   MCS (fragment): pBluescript multiple cloning site
   6460..6478    -  promoter       T3 promoter: promoter for bacteriophage T3 RNA polymerase
   6521..6543    -  protein_bind   lac operator (fragment): The lac repressor binds to the lac operator to inhibit transcription in E. coli. This inhibition can be relieved by adding lactose or isopropyl-β-D-thiogalactopyranoside (IPTG). lac repressor encoded by lacI
   6547..6577    -  promoter       lac promoter: promoter for the E. coli lac operon
   6592..6613    -  protein_bind   CAP binding site: CAP binding activates transcription in the presence of cAMP. E. coli catabolite activator protein
   6626..6718    -  CDS            lacI (fragment): lac repressor; lacI; The lac repressor binds to the lac operator to inhibit transcription in E. coli. This inhibition can be relieved by adding lactose or isopropyl-β-D-thiogalactopyranoside (IPTG).
   6901..7489    -  rep_origin     ori: high-copy-number ColE1/pMB1/pBR322/pUC origin of replication
   7660..8520    -  CDS            AmpR: β-lactamase; bla; confers resistance to ampicillin, carbenicillin, and related antibiotics
   8521..8625    -  promoter       AmpR promoter: bla
   8662..9165    +  misc_feature   CEN/ARS: S. cerevisiae CEN6 centromere fused to an autonomously replicating sequence
   9233..9268    +  CDS            rop (fragment): Rop protein, which maintains plasmids at low copy number; rop
   9370..9419    +  misc_feature   bom (fragment): basis of mobility region from pBR322
   9557..9704    +  promoter       TRP1 promoter: S. cerevisiae TRP1
   9705..10379   +  CDS            TRP1: phosphoribosylanthranilate isomerase, required for tryptophan biosynthesis; S. cerevisiae TRP1; yeast auxotrophic marker
  10430..10481   +  misc_feature   bom (fragment): basis of mobility region from pBR322
  10509..10937   -  rep_origin     f1 ori (sequence partly withheld): f1 bacteriophage origin of replication; arrow indicates direction of (+) strand synthesis
  10941..11096   -  CDS            lacZα (fragment): LacZα fragment of β-galactosidase; lacZ fragment
  11104..11122   +  promoter       T7 promoter: promoter for bacteriophage T7 RNA polymerase
>Addgene plasmid #166730 | pCSN072 | depositor full sequence | sequence record 323728 | pCSN072 sequence 11136 bps
TTGGCTGATAATAGCGTATAAACAATGCATACTTTGTACGTTCAAAATACAATGCAGTAGATATATTTAT
GCATATTACATATAATACATATCACATAGGAAGCAACAGGCGCGTTGGACTTTTAATTTTCGAGGACCGC
GAATCCTTACATCACACCCAATCCCCCACAAGTGATCCCCCACACACCATAGCTTCAAAATGTTTCTACT
CCTTTTTTACTCTTCCAGATTTTCTCGGACTCCGCGCATCGCCGTACCACTTCAAAACACCCAAGCACAG
CATACTAAATTTCCCCTCTTTCTTCCTCTAGGGTGTCGTTAATTACCCGTACTAAAGGTTTGGAAAAGAA
AAAAGACACCGCCTCGTTTCTTTTTCTTCGTCGAAAAAGGCAATAAAAATTTTTATCACGTTTCTTTTTC
TTGAAAATTTTTTTTTTTGATTTTTTTCTCTTTCGATGACCTCCCATTGATATTTAAGTTAATAAACGGT
CTTCAATTTCTCAAGTTTCAGTTTCATTTTTCTTGTTCTATTACAACTTTTTTTACTTCTTGCTCATTAG
AAAGAAAGCATAGCAATCTAATCTAAGTTTTAATTACAAAATGTCTAAGTTGGAAAAATTCACCAACTGT
TACTCTTTGTCTAAGACTTTGAGATTCAAGGCCATCCCAGTTGGTAAGACCCAAGAAAACATCGACAACA
AGAGACTATTAGTTGAAGATGAAAAGAGAGCTGAAGACTACAAGGGTGTCAAGAAATTGTTGGACAGATA
CTACTTGTCTTTTATCAACGACGTTTTGCATTCCATCAAGCTAAAGAACTTGAATAACTACATCTCTTTG
TTCAGAAAGAAGACTAGAACTGAAAAGGAAAATAAGGAATTGGAAAACTTGGAAATCAACTTGAGAAAGG
AAATTGCTAAGGCTTTCAAGGGTAATGAAGGTTACAAGTCTTTATTCAAGAAAGACATCATTGAAACCAT
TTTGCCAGAATTTTTGGATGATAAGGATGAAATTGCTTTGGTTAACTCTTTCAACGGTTTCACCACTGCT
TTCACTGGTTTCTTCGACAACAGAGAAAACATGTTCTCCGAGGAAGCTAAATCCACTTCTATTGCTTTCA
GATGTATCAACGAAAACTTGACCCGTTACATCTCTAACATGGACATTTTTGAAAAGGTCGACGCCATCTT
TGACAAGCACGAAGTCCAAGAAATCAAGGAAAAGATCTTAAACTCCGACTACGATGTCGAAGATTTCTTC
GAAGGTGAATTCTTCAACTTTGTTTTAACCCAAGAAGGTATCGATGTCTACAACGCCATTATCGGTGGTT
TTGTCACTGAATCTGGTGAAAAGATCAAGGGTTTGAACGAATACATTAACTTGTACAACCAAAAGACCAA
ACAAAAATTGCCAAAGTTCAAGCCATTGTACAAGCAAGTTTTGTCTGACAGAGAATCTTTGTCTTTTTAC
GGTGAAGGGTACACCTCTGACGAAGAAGTCTTGGAAGTCTTCAGAAACACTTTGAACAAGAACTCTGAAA
TCTTCTCCTCCATCAAGAAGTTAGAAAAGTTGTTCAAGAACTTCGATGAATACTCTTCTGCTGGTATCTT
CGTTAAGAACGGTCCAGCCATCTCTACCATTTCTAAGGATATCTTTGGTGAATGGAACGTCATTAGAGAC
AAATGGAACGCTGAATACGATGACATCCATTTGAAGAAAAAGGCTGTTGTCACCGAAAAGTACGAAGACG
ACAGAAGAAAATCCTTCAAGAAGATCGGTTCCTTCTCCTTGGAACAATTACAAGAATACGCCGATGCCGA
TTTGTCCGTTGTCGAAAAATTGAAGGAAATTATTATTCAAAAGGTTGATGAAATTTACAAAGTTTACGGT
TCCTCTGAAAAGTTATTCGATGCTGATTTCGTCTTGGAAAAGTCTTTGAAGAAGAACGACGCTGTTGTCG
CTATCATGAAGGACTTGTTGGACTCTGTCAAATCTTTCGAAAACTATATCAAGGCCTTCTTCGGTGAAGG
TAAGGAAACTAACAGAGATGAATCCTTCTACGGTGACTTTGTCTTGGCTTACGATATTTTGTTGAAGGTT
GACCACATCTACGATGCCATCAGAAACTACGTTACTCAAAAGCCATACTCTAAGGACAAATTCAAGTTGT
ACTTCCAAAACCCACAATTCATGGGTGGTTGGGATAAGGACAAGGAAACTGACTACAGAGCTACCATTTT
GAGATACGGTTCCAAGTACTACTTGGCCATCATGGACAAGAAGTACGCCAAGTGTTTGCAAAAGATTGAC
AAGGACGATGTCAACGGTAACTACGAAAAGATTAACTACAAGTTGTTGCCAGGTCCAAACAAGATGTTGC
CAAAGGTTTTCTTCTCCAAAAAGTGGATGGCTTACTACAACCCATCTGAAGACATCCAAAAGATCTACAA
GAACGGTACTTTCAAAAAGGGTGACATGTTCAACTTAAACGACTGTCACAAGTTGATCGACTTCTTCAAG
GACTCCATCTCTAGATACCCAAAATGGTCCAACGCTTACGATTTCAACTTCTCTGAAACTGAAAAATACA
AGGATATTGCTGGTTTCTACCGTGAAGTCGAGGAACAAGGTTATAAGGTTTCTTTCGAATCCGCTTCTAA
GAAAGAAGTTGACAAATTAGTCGAAGAAGGTAAGTTGTACATGTTCCAAATCTACAACAAAGATTTCTCC
GACAAGTCTCACGGTACTCCAAACTTGCACACCATGTACTTCAAGTTGCTATTCGATGAAAACAACCACG
GTCAAATCAGATTGTCTGGTGGTGCTGAATTGTTCATGAGACGTGCTTCTCTAAAGAAGGAAGAATTAGT
CGTCCACCCAGCTAACTCTCCAATTGCCAACAAGAACCCAGACAACCCTAAGAAGACCACCACTTTGTCC
TACGACGTTTACAAGGACAAGAGATTCTCCGAAGACCAATACGAATTGCACATTCCAATTGCTATCAACA
AGTGTCCAAAGAACATCTTCAAGATCAACACTGAAGTCAGAGTTTTGTTAAAGCACGATGACAACCCTTA
CGTTATTGGTATCGACCGTGGTGAAAGAAATTTGTTGTACATTGTTGTTGTTGACGGTAAGGGTAACATC
GTTGAACAATACTCCTTGAACGAAATCATCAACAACTTCAACGGTATTAGAATCAAGACTGATTACCACT
CTTTGTTGGATAAGAAGGAAAAGGAACGTTTTGAAGCTCGTCAAAACTGGACCTCTATTGAAAACATCAA
AGAATTGAAGGCTGGTTACATCAGTCAAGTTGTCCACAAGATCTGTGAATTGGTCGAGAAGTACGATGCC
GTTATTGCCTTGGCAGATTTGAACTCTGGTTTTAAGAACTCTCGTGTCAAGGTTGAAAAGCAAGTCTACC
AAAAGTTCGAAAAGATGTTAATCGACAAATTGAACTACATGGTTGACAAGAAATCCAACCCATGTGCTAC
CGGTGGTGCTTTGAAAGGTTACCAAATCACCAACAAATTCGAATCTTTCAAATCTATGTCCACTCAAAAC
GGGTTCATCTTCTACATTCCAGCTTGGTTGACCTCCAAGATCGACCCATCTACCGGTTTCGTTAACTTGT
TGAAGACCAAGTACACTTCCATTGCTGATTCCAAGAAGTTCATCTCTTCTTTCGACAGAATCATGTACGT
TCCAGAAGAAGACTTGTTCGAATTCGCCTTGGACTATAAGAACTTCTCCAGAACCGATGCTGACTACATT
AAGAAATGGAAATTGTACTCCTACGGTAACAGAATCAGAATTTTCAGAAACCCAAAGAAAAACAACGTTT
TCGATTGGGAAGAAGTTTGTTTGACTTCTGCCTACAAGGAATTATTCAACAAATACGGTATCAACTACCA
ACAAGGTGATATCAGAGCTTTGTTGTGTGAACAATCTGACAAGGCTTTCTACTCTTCCTTCATGGCTTTG
ATGTCCTTGATGTTGCAAATGAGAAACTCCATCACTGGTAGAACTGATGTCGACTTCCTCATTTCTCCAG
TTAAGAATTCTGACGGTATTTTCTACGACTCTAGAAATTACGAAGCTCAAGAAAACGCTATTTTGCCAAA
GAACGCTGATGCTAACGGTGCTTACAATATTGCTAGAAAGGTTTTGTGGGCTATCGGTCAATTCAAGAAG
GCTGAAGACGAAAAGCTAGACAAGGTCAAGATTGCTATTTCTAACAAGGAATGGTTGGAATACGCTCAAA
CCTCCGTCAAGCACTCCAGAGCTGATCCAAAGAAGAAGAGAAAGGTAGGTAGTTCCAAGCTTGGCGGCAG
CGGCGGCAGCATGGAACGTGTCAGAATGATCAACGTTCAAAGATTGTTGGAAGCTGCTGAATTCTTGGAA
AGAAGAGAAAGAGAATGTGAACACGGTTACGCCTCCTCTTTCCCATCCATGCCATCTCCAAGAGGTAGTT
CCAAGCTTGGCGGCAGCGGCGGCAGCCCAAAGAAGAAGAGAAAGGTATAAAGGAGTTAAAGGCAAAGTTT
TCTTTTCTAGAGCCGTTCCCACAAATAATTATACGTATATGCTTCTTTTCGTTTACTATATATCTATATT
TACAAGCCTTTATTCACTGATGCAATTTGTTTCCAAATACTTTTTTGGAGATCTCATAACTAGATATCAT
GATGGCGCAACTTGGCGCTATCTTAATTACTCTGGCTGCCAGGCCCGTGTAGAGGGCCGCAAGACCTTCT
GTACGCCATATAGTCTCTAAGAACTTGAACAAGTTTCTAGACCTATTGCCGCCTTTCGGATCGCTATTGT
TGCGGCCGCCAGCTGAAGCTTCGTACGCTGCAGGTCGACGAATTCTACCGTTCGTATAATGTATGCTATA
CGAAGTTATAGATCTGTTTAGCTTGCCTCGTCCCCGCCGGGTCACCCGGCCAGCGACATGGAGGCCCAGA
ATACCCTCCTTGACAGTCTTGACGTGCGCAGCTCAGGGGCATGATGTGACTGTCGCCCGTACATTTAGCC
CATACATCCCCATGTATAATCATTTGCATCCATACATTTTGATGGCCGCACGGCGCGAAGCAAAAATTAC
GGCTCCTCGCTGCAGACCTGCGAGCAGGGAAACGCTCCCCTCACAGACGCGTTGAATTGTCCCCACGCCG
CGCCCCTGTAGAGAAATATAAAAGGTTAGGATTTGCCACTGAGGTTCTTCTTTCATATACTTCCTTTTAA
AATCTTGCTAGGATACAGTTCTCACATCACATCCGAACATAAACAACCATGGGTAAGGAAAAGACTCACG
TTTCGAGGCCGCGATTAAATTCCAACATGGATGCTGATTTATATGGGTATAAATGGGCTCGCGATAATGT
CGGGCAATCAGGTGCGACAATCTATCGATTGTATGGGAAGCCCGATGCGCCAGAGTTGTTTCTGAAACAT
GGCAAAGGTAGCGTTGCCAATGATGTTACAGATGAGATGGTCAGACTAAACTGGCTGACGGAATTTATGC
CTCTTCCGACCATCAAGCATTTTATCCGTACTCCTGATGATGCATGGTTACTCACCACTGCGATCCCCGG
CAAAACAGCATTCCAGGTATTAGAAGAATATCCTGATTCAGGTGAAAATATTGTTGATGCGCTGGCAGTG
TTCCTGCGCCGGTTGCATTCGATTCCTGTTTGTAATTGTCCTTTTAACAGCGATCGCGTATTTCGTCTCG
CTCAGGCGCAATCACGAATGAATAACGGTTTGGTTGATGCGAGTGATTTTGATGACGAGCGTAATGGCTG
GCCTGTTGAACAAGTCTGGAAAGAAATGCATAAGCTTTTGCCATTCTCACCGGATTCAGTCGTCACTCAT
GGTGATTTCTCACTTGATAACCTTATTTTTGACGAGGGGAAATTAATAGGTTGTATTGATGTTGGACGAG
TCGGAATCGCAGACCGATACCAGGATCTTGCCATCCTATGGAACTGCCTCGGTGAGTTTTCTCCTTCATT
ACAGAAACGGCTTTTTCAAAAATATGGTATTGATAATCCTGATATGAATAAATTGCAGTTTCATTTGATG
CTCGATGAGTTTTTCTAATCAGTACTGACAATAAAAAGATTCTTGTTTTCAAGAACTTGTCATTTGTATA
GTTTTTTTATATTGTAGTTGTTCTATTTTAATCAAATGTTAGCGTGATTTATATTTTTTTTCGCCTCGAC
ATCATCTGCCCAGATGCGAAGTTAAGTGCGCAGAAAGTAATATCATGCGTCAATCGTATGTGAATGCTGG
TCGCTATACTGCTGTCGATTCGATACTAACGCCGCCATCCAGTGTCGAAAACGAGCTCATAACTTCGTAT
AATGTATGCTATACGAACGGTAGAATTCGATATCAGATCCACTAGTGGCCTATGCGGCCGCCACCGCGGT
GGAGCTCCAGCTTTTGTTCCCTTTAGTGAGGGTTAATTGCGCGCTTGGCGTAATCATGGTCATAGCTGTT
TCCTGTGTGAAATTGTTATCCGCTCACAATTCCACACAACATACGAGCCGGAAGCATAAAGTGTAAAGCC
TGGGGTGCCTAATGAGTGAGCTAACTCACATTAATTGCGTTGCGCTCACTGCCCGCTTTCCAGTCGGGAA
ACCTGTCGTGCCAGCTGCATTAATGAATCGGCCAACGCGCGGGGAGAGGCGGTTTGCGTATTGGGCGCTC
TTCCGCTTCCTCGCTCACTGACTCGCTGCGCTCGGTCGTTCGGCTGCGGCGAGCGGTATCAGCTCACTCA
AAGGCGGTAATACGGTTATCCACAGAATCAGGGGATAACGCAGGAAAGAACATGTGAGCAAAAGGCCAGC
AAAAGGCCAGGAACCGTAAAAAGGCCGCGTTGCTGGCGTTTTTCCATAGGCTCCGCCCCCCTGACGAGCA
TCACAAAAATCGACGCTCAAGTCAGAGGTGGCGAAACCCGACAGGACTATAAAGATACCAGGCGTTTCCC
CCTGGAAGCTCCCTCGTGCGCTCTCCTGTTCCGACCCTGCCGCTTACCGGATACCTGTCCGCCTTTCTCC
CTTCGGGAAGCGTGGCGCTTTCTCATAGCTCACGCTGTAGGTATCTCAGTTCGGTGTAGGTCGTTCGCTC
CAAGCTGGGCTGTGTGCACGAACCCCCCGTTCAGCCCGACCGCTGCGCCTTATCCGGTAACTATCGTCTT
GAGTCCAACCCGGTAAGACACGACTTATCGCCACTGGCAGCAGCCACTGGTAACAGGATTAGCAGAGCGA
GGTATGTAGGCGGTGCTACAGAGTTCTTGAAGTGGTGGCCTAACTACGGCTACACTAGAAGAACAGTATT
TGGTATCTGCGCTCTGCTGAAGCCAGTTACCTTCGGAAAAAGAGTTGGTAGCTCTTGATCCGGCAAACAA
ACCACCGCTGGTAGCGGTGGTTTTTTTGTTTGCAAGCAGCAGATTACGCGCAGAAAAAAAGGATCTCAAG
AAGATCCTTTGATCTTTTCTACGGGGTCTGACGCTCAGTGGAACGAAAACTCACGTTAAGGGATTTTGGT
CATGAGATTATCAAAAAGGATCTTCACCTAGATCCTTTTAAATTAAAAATGAAGTTTTAAATCAATCTAA
AGTATATATGAGTAAACTTGGTCTGACAGTTACCAATGCTTAATCAGTGAGGCACCTATCTCAGCGATCT
GTCTATTTCGTTCATCCATAGTTGCCTGACTCCCCGTCGTGTAGATAACTACGATACGGGAGGGCTTACC
ATCTGGCCCCAGTGCTGCAATGATACCGCGAGACCCACGCTCACCGGCTCCAGATTTATCAGCAATAAAC
CAGCCAGCCGGAAGGGCCGAGCGCAGAAGTGGTCCTGCAACTTTATCCGCCTCCATCCAGTCTATTAATT
GTTGCCGGGAAGCTAGAGTAAGTAGTTCGCCAGTTAATAGTTTGCGCAACGTTGTTGCCATTGCTACAGG
CATCGTGGTGTCACGCTCGTCGTTTGGTATGGCTTCATTCAGCTCCGGTTCCCAACGATCAAGGCGAGTT
ACATGATCCCCCATGTTGTGCAAAAAAGCGGTTAGCTCCTTCGGTCCTCCGATCGTTGTCAGAAGTAAGT
TGGCCGCAGTGTTATCACTCATGGTTATGGCAGCACTGCATAATTCTCTTACTGTCATGCCATCCGTAAG
ATGCTTTTCTGTGACTGGTGAGTACTCAACCAAGTCATTCTGAGAATAGTGTATGCGGCGACCGAGTTGC
TCTTGCCCGGCGTCAATACGGGATAATACCGCGCCACATAGCAGAACTTTAAAAGTGCTCATCATTGGAA
AACGTTCTTCGGGGCGAAAACTCTCAAGGATCTTACCGCTGTTGAGATCCAGTTCGATGTAACCCACTCG
TGCACCCAACTGATCTTCAGCATCTTTTACTTTCACCAGCGTTTCTGGGTGAGCAAAAACAGGAAGGCAA
AATGCCGCAAAAAAGGGAATAAGGGCGACACGGAAATGTTGAATACTCATACTCTTCCTTTTTCAATATT
ATTGAAGCATTTATCAGGGTTATTGTCTCATGAGCGGATACATATTTGAATGTATTTAGAAAAATAAACA
AATAGGGGTTCCGCGCACATTTCCCCGAAAAGTGCCACCTGGGTCCTTTTCATCACGTGCTATAAAAATA
ATTATAATTTAAATTTTTTAATATAAATATATAAATTAAAAATAGAAAGTAAAAAAAGAAATTAAAGAAA
AAATAGTTTTTGTTTTCCGAAGATGTAAAAGACTCTAGGGGGATCGCCAACAAATACTACCTTTTATCTT
GCTCTTCCTGCTCTCAGGTATTAATGCCGAATTGTTTCATCTTGTCTGTGTAGAAGACCACACACGAAAA
TCCTGTGATTTTACATTTTACTTATCGTTAATCGAATGTATATCTATTTAATCTGCTTTTCTTGTCTAAT
AAATATATATGTAAAGTACGCTTTTTGTTGAAATTTTTTAAACCTTTGTTTATTTTTTTTTCTTCATTCC
GTAACTCTTCTACCTTCTTTATTTACTTTCTAAAATCCAAATACAAAACATAAAAATAAATAAACACAGA
GTAAATTCCCAAATTATTCCATCATTAAAAGATACGAGGCGCGTGTAAGTTACAGGCAAGCGATCCGTCT
AAGAAACCATTATTATCATGACATTAACCTATAAAAATAGGCGTATCACGAGGCCCTTTCGTCTCGCGCG
TTTCGGTGATGACGGTGAAAACCTCTGACACATGCAGCTCCCGGAGACGGTCACAGCTTGTCTGTAAGCG
GATGCCGGGAGCAGACAAGCCCGTCAGGGCGCGTCAGCGGGTGTTGGCGGGTGTCGGGGCTGGCTTAACT
ATGCGGCATCAGAGCAGATTGTACTGAGAGTGCACCATAGATCACGACATTACTATATATATAATATAGG
AAGCATTTAATAGAACAGCATCGTAATATATGTGTACTTTGCAGTTATGACGCCAGATGGCAGTAGTGGA
AGATATTCTTTATTGAAAAATAGCTTGTCACCTTACGTACAATCTTGATCCGGAGCTTTTCTTTTTTTGC
CGATTAAGAATTAATTCGGTCGAAAAAAGAAAAGGAGAGGGCCAAGAGGGAGGGCATTGGTGACTATTGA
GCACGTGAGTATACGTGATTAAGCACACAAAGGCAGCTTGGAGTATGTCTGTTATTAATTTCACAGGTAG
TTCTGGTCCATTGGTGAAAGTTTGCGGCTTGCAGAGCACAGAGGCCGCAGAATGTGCTCTAGATTCCGAT
GCTGACTTGCTGGGTATTATATGTGTGCCCAATAGAAAGAGAACAATTGACCCGGTTATTGCAAGGAAAA
TTTCAAGTCTTGTAAAAGCATATAAAAATAGTTCAGGCACTCCGAAATACTTGGTTGGCGTGTTTCGTAA
TCAACCTAAGGAGGATGTTTTGGCTCTGGTCAATGATTACGGCATTGATATCGTCCAACTGCATGGAGAT
GAGTCGTGGCAAGAATACCAAGAGTTCCTCGGTTTGCCAGTTATTAAAAGACTCGTATTTCCAAAAGACT
GCAACATACTACTCAGTGCAGCTTCACAGAAACCTCATTCGTTTATTCCCTTGTTTGATTCAGAAGCAGG
TGGGACAGGTGAACTTTTGGATTGGAACTCGATTTCTGACTGGGTTGGAAGGCAAGAGAGCCCCGAAAGC
TTACATTTTATGTTAGCTGGTGGACTGACGCCAGAAAATGTTGGTGATGCGCTTAGATTAAATGGCGTTA
TTGGTGTTGATGTAAGCGGAGGTGTGGAGACAAATGGTGTAAAAGACTCTAACAAAATAGCAAATTTCGT
CAAAAATGCTAAGAAATAGGTTATTACTGAGTAGTATTTATTTAAGTATTGTTTGTGCACTTGCCGATCT
ATGCGGTGTGAAATACCGCACAGATGCGTAAGGAGAAAATACCGCATCAGGAAATTGTAAGCGTTAATAT
TTTGTTAAAATTCGCGTTAAATTTTTGTTAAATCAGCTCATTTTTTAACCAATAGGCCGAAATCGGCAAA
ATCCCTTATAAATCAAAAGAATAGACCGAGATAGGGT
[37 nt withheld, positions 10608-10644]
AAAGAACGTGGACTCCAACGTCAAAGG
[49 nt withheld, positions 10672-10720]
T
[91 nt withheld, positions 10722-10812]
G
[124 nt withheld, positions 10814-10937]
CCATTCGCCATTCAGGCTGCGCAACTGTTGGGAAGGGCGATCGGTGCGGGCCTCTTCGCTATTACGCCAG
CTGGCGAAAGGGGGATGTGCTGCAAGGCGATTAAGTTGGGTAACGCCAGGGTTTTCCCAGTCACGACGTT
GTAAAACGACGGCCAGTGAGCGCGCGTAATACGACTCACTATAGGGCGAATTGGGTACC
