Features (pLannotate 1.2.2; 24 found; start..end, strand, type, name):
      1..19      +  promoter       T7 promoter: promoter for bacteriophage T7 RNA polymerase
    213..621     +  promoter       TEF1 promoter: S. cerevisiae TEF1; promoter for EF-1α
   4385..4507    +  CDS            Mxi1 (fragment): MXI1_MOUSE - Experimental evidence at protein level: Swiss-Prot protein existence level 1. Transcriptional repressor. MXI1 binds with MAX to form a sequence-specific DNA-binding protein complex which recognizes the core sequence 5'-CAC[GA]TG-3'. MXI1 thus antagonizes MYC transcriptional activity by competing for MAX. Isoform Short, which lacks a segment, has a much stronger suppressive potential and associates with a SIN3 homologous protein. From Mus musculus (Mouse).
   4671..4865    -  CDS            MTM1 (fragment): MTM1_YEAST - Experimental evidence at protein level: Swiss-Prot protein existence level 1. Involved in the mitochondrial activation of SOD2 by specifically facilitating insertion of the essential manganese cofactor. Has the ability to activate iron regulon in an iron-dependent manner. Responds to calorie restriction (CR) strength. From Saccharomyces cerevisiae (strain ATCC 204508 / S288c) (Baker's yeast).
   4910..4943    -  protein_bind   lox66: Right element (RE) mutant of loxP (Araki et al., 2010). Cre-mediated recombination occurs in the 8-bp core sequence (GCATACAT). Cre recombinase
   4989..6345    +  gene           kanMX: yeast selectable marker conferring kanamycin resistance (Wach et al., 1994)
   6393..6426    -  protein_bind   lox71: Left element (LE) mutant of loxP (Araki et al., 2010). Cre-mediated recombination occurs in the 8-bp core sequence (GCATACAT). Cre recombinase
   6458..6481    -  misc_feature   MCS (fragment): pBluescript multiple cloning site
   6494..6512    -  promoter       T3 promoter: promoter for bacteriophage T3 RNA polymerase
   6555..6577    -  protein_bind   lac operator (fragment): The lac repressor binds to the lac operator to inhibit transcription in E. coli. This inhibition can be relieved by adding lactose or isopropyl-β-D-thiogalactopyranoside (IPTG). lac repressor encoded by lacI
   6581..6611    -  promoter       lac promoter: promoter for the E. coli lac operon
   6626..6647    -  protein_bind   CAP binding site: CAP binding activates transcription in the presence of cAMP. E. coli catabolite activator protein
   6660..6752    -  CDS            lacI (fragment): lac repressor; lacI; The lac repressor binds to the lac operator to inhibit transcription in E. coli. This inhibition can be relieved by adding lactose or isopropyl-β-D-thiogalactopyranoside (IPTG).
   6935..7523    -  rep_origin     ori: high-copy-number ColE1/pMB1/pBR322/pUC origin of replication
   7694..8554    -  CDS            AmpR: β-lactamase; bla; confers resistance to ampicillin, carbenicillin, and related antibiotics
   8555..8659    -  promoter       AmpR promoter: bla
   8696..9199    +  misc_feature   CEN/ARS: S. cerevisiae CEN6 centromere fused to an autonomously replicating sequence
   9267..9302    +  CDS            rop (fragment): Rop protein, which maintains plasmids at low copy number; rop
   9404..9453    +  misc_feature   bom (fragment): basis of mobility region from pBR322
   9591..9738    +  promoter       TRP1 promoter: S. cerevisiae TRP1
   9739..10413   +  CDS            TRP1: phosphoribosylanthranilate isomerase, required for tryptophan biosynthesis; S. cerevisiae TRP1; yeast auxotrophic marker
  10464..10515   +  misc_feature   bom (fragment): basis of mobility region from pBR322
  10543..10971   -  rep_origin     f1 ori (sequence partly withheld): f1 bacteriophage origin of replication; arrow indicates direction of (+) strand synthesis
  10975..11130   -  CDS            lacZα (fragment): LacZα fragment of β-galactosidase; lacZ fragment
>Addgene plasmid #166730 | pCSN072 | addgene full sequence | sequence record 332216 | Addgene NGS Result
TAATACGACTCACTATAGGGCGAATTGGGTACCTTGGCTGATAATAGCGTATAAACAATGCATACTTTGT
ACGTTCAAAATACAATGCAGTAGATATATTTATGCATATTACATATAATACATATCACATAGGAAGCAAC
AGGCGCGTTGGACTTTTAATTTTCGAGGACCGCGAATCCTTACATCACACCCAATCCCCCACAAGTGATC
CCCCACACACCATAGCTTCAAAATGTTTCTACTCCTTTTTTACTCTTCCAGATTTTCTCGGACTCCGCGC
ATCGCCGTACCACTTCAAAACACCCAAGCACAGCATACTAAATTTCCCCTCTTTCTTCCTCTAGGGTGTC
GTTAATTACCCGTACTAAAGGTTTGGAAAAGAAAAAAGACACCGCCTCGTTTCTTTTTCTTCGTCGAAAA
AGGCAATAAAAATTTTTATCACGTTTCTTTTTCTTGAAAATTTTTTTTTTTTGATTTTTTTCTCTTTCGA
TGACCTCCCATTGATATTTAAGTTAATAAACGGTCTTCAATTTCTCAAGTTTCAGTTTCATTTTTCTTGT
TCTATTACAACTTTTTTTACTTCTTGCTCATTAGAAAGAAAGCATAGCAATCTAATCTAAGTTTTAATTA
CAAAATGTCTAAGTTGGAAAAATTCACCAACTGTTACTCTTTGTCTAAGACTTTGAGATTCAAGGCCATC
CCAGTTGGTAAGACCCAAGAAAACATCGACAACAAGAGACTATTAGTTGAAGATGAAAAGAGAGCTGAAG
ACTACAAGGGTGTCAAGAAATTGTTGGACAGATACTACTTGTCTTTTATCAACGACGTTTTGCATTCCAT
CAAGCTAAAGAACTTGAATAACTACATCTCTTTGTTCAGAAAGAAGACTAGAACTGAAAAGGAAAATAAG
GAATTGGAAAACTTGGAAATCAACTTGAGAAAGGAAATTGCTAAGGCTTTCAAGGGTAATGAAGGTTACA
AGTCTTTATTCAAGAAAGACATCATTGAAACCATTTTGCCAGAATTTTTGGATGATAAGGATGAAATTGC
TTTGGTTAACTCTTTCAACGGTTTCACCACTGCTTTCACTGGTTTCTTCGACAACAGAGAAAACATGTTC
TCCGAGGAAGCTAAATCCACTTCTATTGCTTTCAGATGTATCAACGAAAACTTGACCCGTTACATCTCTA
ACATGGACATTTTTGAAAAGGTCGACGCCATCTTTGACAAGCACGAAGTCCAAGAAATCAAGGAAAAGAT
CTTAAACTCCGACTACGATGTCGAAGATTTCTTCGAAGGTGAATTCTTCAACTTTGTTTTAACCCAAGAA
GGTATCGATGTCTACAACGCCATTATCGGTGGTTTTGTCACTGAATCTGGTGAAAAGATCAAGGGTTTGA
ACGAATACATTAACTTGTACAACCAAAAGACCAAACAAAAATTGCCAAAGTTCAAGCCATTGTACAAGCA
AGTTTTGTCTGACAGAGAATCTTTGTCTTTTTACGGTGAAGGGTACACCTCTGACGAAGAAGTCTTGGAA
GTCTTCAGAAACACTTTGAACAAGAACTCTGAAATCTTCTCCTCCATCAAGAAGTTAGAAAAGTTGTTCA
AGAACTTCGATGAATACTCTTCTGCTGGTATCTTCGTTAAGAACGGTCCAGCCATCTCTACCATTTCTAA
GGATATCTTTGGTGAATGGAACGTCATTAGAGACAAATGGAACGCTGAATACGATGACATCCATTTGAAG
AAAAAGGCTGTTGTCACCGAAAAGTACGAAGACGACAGAAGAAAATCCTTCAAGAAGATCGGTTCCTTCT
CCTTGGAACAATTACAAGAATACGCCGATGCCGATTTGTCCGTTGTCGAAAAATTGAAGGAAATTATTAT
TCAAAAGGTTGATGAAATTTACAAAGTTTACGGTTCCTCTGAAAAGTTATTCGATGCTGATTTCGTCTTG
GAAAAGTCTTTGAAGAAGAACGACGCTGTTGTCGCTATCATGAAGGACTTGTTGGACTCTGTCAAATCTT
TCGAAAACTATATCAAGGCCTTCTTCGGTGAAGGTAAGGAAACTAACAGAGATGAATCCTTCTACGGTGA
CTTTGTCTTGGCTTACGATATTTTGTTGAAGGTTGACCACATCTACGATGCCATCAGAAACTACGTTACT
CAAAAGCCATACTCTAAGGACAAATTCAAGTTGTACTTCCAAAACCCACAATTCATGGGTGGTTGGGATA
AGGACAAGGAAACTGACTACAGAGCTACCATTTTGAGATACGGTTCCAAGTACTACTTGGCCATCATGGA
CAAGAAGTACGCCAAGTGTTTGCAAAAGATTGACAAGGACGATGTCAACGGTAACTACGAAAAGATTAAC
TACAAGTTGTTGCCAGGTCCAAACAAGATGTTGCCAAAGGTTTTCTTCTCCAAAAAGTGGATGGCTTACT
ACAACCCATCTGAAGACATCCAAAAGATCTACAAGAACGGTACTTTCAAAAAGGGTGACATGTTCAACTT
AAACGACTGTCACAAGTTGATCGACTTCTTCAAGGACTCCATCTCTAGATACCCAAAATGGTCCAACGCT
TACGATTTCAACTTCTCTGAAACTGAAAAATACAAGGATATTGCTGGTTTCTACCGTGAAGTCGAGGAAC
AAGGTTATAAGGTTTCTTTCGAATCCGCTTCTAAGAAAGAAGTTGACAAATTAGTCGAAGAAGGTAAGTT
GTACATGTTCCAAATCTACAACAAAGATTTCTCCGACAAGTCTCACGGTACTCCAAACTTGCACACCATG
TACTTCAAGTTGCTATTCGATGAAAACAACCACGGTCAAATCAGATTGTCTGGTGGTGCTGAATTGTTCA
TGAGACGTGCTTCTCTAAAGAAGGAAGAATTAGTCGTCCACCCAGCTAACTCTCCAATTGCCAACAAGAA
CCCAGACAACCCTAAGAAGACCACCACTTTGTCCTACGACGTTTACAAGGACAAGAGATTCTCCGAAGAC
CAATACGAATTGCACATTCCAATTGCTATCAACAAGTGTCCAAAGAACATCTTCAAGATCAACACTGAAG
TCAGAGTTTTGTTAAAGCACGATGACAACCCTTACGTTATTGGTATCGACCGTGGTGAAAGAAATTTGTT
GTACATTGTTGTTGTTGACGGTAAGGGTAACATCGTTGAACAATACTCCTTGAACGAAATCATCAACAAC
TTCAACGGTATTAGAATCAAGACTGATTACCACTCTTTGTTGGATAAGAAGGAAAAGGAACGTTTTGAAG
CTCGTCAAAACTGGACCTCTATTGAAAACATCAAAGAATTGAAGGCTGGTTACATCAGTCAAGTTGTCCA
CAAGATCTGTGAATTGGTCGAGAAGTACGATGCCGTTATTGCCTTGGCAGATTTGAACTCTGGTTTTAAG
AACTCTCGTGTCAAGGTTGAAAAGCAAGTCTACCAAAAGTTCGAAAAGATGTTAATCGACAAATTGAACT
ACATGGTTGACAAGAAATCCAACCCATGTGCTACCGGTGGTGCTTTGAAAGGTTACCAAATCACCAACAA
ATTCGAATCTTTCAAATCTATGTCCACTCAAAACGGGTTCATCTTCTACATTCCAGCTTGGTTGACCTCC
AAGATCGACCCATCTACCGGTTTCGTTAACTTGTTGAAGACCAAGTACACTTCCATTGCTGATTCCAAGA
AGTTCATCTCTTCTTTCGACAGAATCATGTACGTTCCAGAAGAAGACTTGTTCGAATTCGCCTTGGACTA
TAAGAACTTCTCCAGAACCGATGCTGACTACATTAAGAAATGGAAATTGTACTCCTACGGTAACAGAATC
AGAATTTTCAGAAACCCAAAGAAAAACAACGTTTTCGATTGGGAAGAAGTTTGTTTGACTTCTGCCTACA
AGGAATTATTCAACAAATACGGTATCAACTACCAACAAGGTGATATCAGAGCTTTGTTGTGTGAACAATC
TGACAAGGCTTTCTACTCTTCCTTCATGGCTTTGATGTCCTTGATGTTGCAAATGAGAAACTCCATCACT
GGTAGAACTGATGTCGACTTCCTCATTTCTCCAGTTAAGAATTCTGACGGTATTTTCTACGACTCTAGAA
ATTACGAAGCTCAAGAAAACGCTATTTTGCCAAAGAACGCTGATGCTAACGGTGCTTACAATATTGCTAG
AAAGGTTTTGTGGGCTATCGGTCAATTCAAGAAGGCTGAAGACGAAAAGCTAGACAAGGTCAAGATTGCT
ATTTCTAACAAGGAATGGTTGGAATACGCTCAAACCTCCGTCAAGCACTCCAGAGCTGATCCAAAGAAGA
AGAGAAAGGTAGGTTCTTCCAAGTTGGGTGGTTCTGGTGGTTCCATGGAACGTGTCAGAATGATCAACGT
TCAAAGATTGTTGGAAGCTGCTGAATTCTTGGAAAGAAGAGAAAGAGAATGTGAACACGGTTACGCCTCC
TCTTTCCCATCCATGCCATCTCCAAGAGGTAGTTCCAAGCTTGGCGGCAGCGGCGGCAGCCCCAAGAAAA
AGCGCAAGGTATAAAGGAGTTAAAGGCAAAGTTTTCTTTTCTAGAGCCGTTCCCACAAATAATTATACGT
ATATGCTTCTTTTCGTTTACTATATATCTATATTTACAAGCCTTTATTCACTGATGCAATTTGTTTCCAA
ATACTTTTTTGGAGATCTCATAACTAGATATCATGATGGCGCAACTTGGCGCTATCTTAATTACTCTGGC
TGCCAGGCCCGTGTAGAGGGCCGCAAGACCTTCTGTACGCCATATAGTCTCTAAGAACTTGAACAAGTTT
CTAGACCTATTGCCGCCTTTCGGATCGCTATTGTTGCGGCCGCCAGCTGAAGCTTCGTACGCTGCAGGTC
GACGAATTCTACCGTTCGTATAATGTATGCTATACGAAGTTATAGATCTGTTTAGCTTGCCTCGTCCCCG
CCGGGTCACCCGGCCAGCGACATGGAGGCCCAGAATACCCTCCTTGACAGTCTTGACGTGCGCAGCTCAG
GGGCATGATGTGACTGTCGCCCGTACATTTAGCCCATACATCCCCATGTATAATCATTTGCATCCATACA
TTTTGATGGCCGCACGGCGCGAAGCAAAAATTACGGCTCCTCGCTGCAGACCTGCGAGCAGGGAAACGCT
CCCCTCACAGACGCGTTGAATTGTCCCCACGCCGCGCCCCTGTAGAGAAATATAAAAGGTTAGGATTTGC
CACTGAGGTTCTTCTTTCATATACTTCCTTTTAAAATCTTGCTAGGATACAGTTCTCACATCACATCCGA
ACATAAACAACCATGGGTAAGGAAAAGACTCACGTTTCGAGGCCGCGATTAAATTCCAACATGGATGCTG
ATTTATATGGGTATAAATGGGCTCGCGATAATGTCGGGCAATCAGGTGCGACAATCTATCGATTGTATGG
GAAGCCCGATGCGCCAGAGTTGTTTCTGAAACATGGCAAAGGTAGCGTTGCCAATGATGTTACAGATGAG
ATGGTCAGACTAAACTGGCTGACGGAATTTATGCCTCTTCCGACCATCAAGCATTTTATCCGTACTCCTG
ATGATGCATGGTTACTCACCACTGCGATCCCCGGCAAAACAGCATTCCAGGTATTAGAAGAATATCCTGA
TTCAGGTGAAAATATTGTTGATGCGCTGGCAGTGTTCCTGCGCCGGTTGCATTCGATTCCTGTTTGTAAT
TGTCCTTTTAACAGCGATCGCGTATTTCGTCTCGCTCAGGCGCAATCACGAATGAATAACGGTTTGGTTG
ATGCGAGTGATTTTGATGACGAGCGTAATGGCTGGCCTGTTGAACAAGTCTGGAAAGAAATGCATAAGCT
TTTGCCATTCTCACCGGATTCAGTCGTCACTCATGGTGATTTCTCACTTGATAACCTTATTTTTGACGAG
GGGAAATTAATAGGTTGTATTGATGTTGGACGAGTCGGAATCGCAGACCGATACCAGGATCTTGCCATCC
TATGGAACTGCCTCGGTGAGTTTTCTCCTTCATTACAGAAACGGCTTTTTCAAAAATATGGTATTGATAA
TCCTGATATGAATAAATTGCAGTTTCATTTGATGCTCGATGAGTTTTTCTAATCAGTACTGACAATAAAA
AGATTCTTGTTTTCAAGAACTTGTCATTTGTATAGTTTTTTTATATTGTAGTTGTTCTATTTTAATCAAA
TGTTAGCGTGATTTATATTTTTTTTCGCCTCGACATCATCTGCCCAGATGCGAAGTTAAGTGCGCAGAAA
GTAATATCATGCGTCAATCGTATGTGAATGCTGGTCGCTATACTGCTGTCGATTCGATACTAACGCCGCC
ATCCAGTGTCGAAAACGAGCTCATAACTTCGTATAATGTATGCTATACGAACGGTAGAATTCGATATCAG
ATCCACTAGTGGCCTATGCGGCCGCCACCGCGGTGGAGCTCCAGCTTTTGTTCCCTTTAGTGAGGGTTAA
TTGCGCGCTTGGCGTAATCATGGTCATAGCTGTTTCCTGTGTGAAATTGTTATCCGCTCACAATTCCACA
CAACATACGAGCCGGAAGCATAAAGTGTAAAGCCTGGGGTGCCTAATGAGTGAGCTAACTCACATTAATT
GCGTTGCGCTCACTGCCCGCTTTCCAGTCGGGAAACCTGTCGTGCCAGCTGCATTAATGAATCGGCCAAC
GCGCGGGGAGAGGCGGTTTGCGTATTGGGCGCTCTTCCGCTTCCTCGCTCACTGACTCGCTGCGCTCGGT
CGTTCGGCTGCGGCGAGCGGTATCAGCTCACTCAAAGGCGGTAATACGGTTATCCACAGAATCAGGGGAT
AACGCAGGAAAGAACATGTGAGCAAAAGGCCAGCAAAAGGCCAGGAACCGTAAAAAGGCCGCGTTGCTGG
CGTTTTTCCATAGGCTCCGCCCCCCTGACGAGCATCACAAAAATCGACGCTCAAGTCAGAGGTGGCGAAA
CCCGACAGGACTATAAAGATACCAGGCGTTTCCCCCTGGAAGCTCCCTCGTGCGCTCTCCTGTTCCGACC
CTGCCGCTTACCGGATACCTGTCCGCCTTTCTCCCTTCGGGAAGCGTGGCGCTTTCTCATAGCTCACGCT
GTAGGTATCTCAGTTCGGTGTAGGTCGTTCGCTCCAAGCTGGGCTGTGTGCACGAACCCCCCGTTCAGCC
CGACCGCTGCGCCTTATCCGGTAACTATCGTCTTGAGTCCAACCCGGTAAGACACGACTTATCGCCACTG
GCAGCAGCCACTGGTAACAGGATTAGCAGAGCGAGGTATGTAGGCGGTGCTACAGAGTTCTTGAAGTGGT
GGCCTAACTACGGCTACACTAGAAGAACAGTATTTGGTATCTGCGCTCTGCTGAAGCCAGTTACCTTCGG
AAAAAGAGTTGGTAGCTCTTGATCCGGCAAACAAACCACCGCTGGTAGCGGTGGTTTTTTTGTTTGCAAG
CAGCAGATTACGCGCAGAAAAAAAGGATCTCAAGAAGATCCTTTGATCTTTTCTACGGGGTCTGACGCTC
AGTGGAACGAAAACTCACGTTAAGGGATTTTGGTCATGAGATTATCAAAAAGGATCTTCACCTAGATCCT
TTTAAATTAAAAATGAAGTTTTAAATCAATCTAAAGTATATATGAGTAAACTTGGTCTGACAGTTACCAA
TGCTTAATCAGTGAGGCACCTATCTCAGCGATCTGTCTATTTCGTTCATCCATAGTTGCCTGACTCCCCG
TCGTGTAGATAACTACGATACGGGAGGGCTTACCATCTGGCCCCAGTGCTGCAATGATACCGCGAGACCC
ACGCTCACCGGCTCCAGATTTATCAGCAATAAACCAGCCAGCCGGAAGGGCCGAGCGCAGAAGTGGTCCT
GCAACTTTATCCGCCTCCATCCAGTCTATTAATTGTTGCCGGGAAGCTAGAGTAAGTAGTTCGCCAGTTA
ATAGTTTGCGCAACGTTGTTGCCATTGCTACAGGCATCGTGGTGTCACGCTCGTCGTTTGGTATGGCTTC
ATTCAGCTCCGGTTCCCAACGATCAAGGCGAGTTACATGATCCCCCATGTTGTGCAAAAAAGCGGTTAGC
TCCTTCGGTCCTCCGATCGTTGTCAGAAGTAAGTTGGCCGCAGTGTTATCACTCATGGTTATGGCAGCAC
TGCATAATTCTCTTACTGTCATGCCATCCGTAAGATGCTTTTCTGTGACTGGTGAGTACTCAACCAAGTC
ATTCTGAGAATAGTGTATGCGGCGACCGAGTTGCTCTTGCCCGGCGTCAATACGGGATAATACCGCGCCA
CATAGCAGAACTTTAAAAGTGCTCATCATTGGAAAACGTTCTTCGGGGCGAAAACTCTCAAGGATCTTAC
CGCTGTTGAGATCCAGTTCGATGTAACCCACTCGTGCACCCAACTGATCTTCAGCATCTTTTACTTTCAC
CAGCGTTTCTGGGTGAGCAAAAACAGGAAGGCAAAATGCCGCAAAAAAGGGAATAAGGGCGACACGGAAA
TGTTGAATACTCATACTCTTCCTTTTTCAATATTATTGAAGCATTTATCAGGGTTATTGTCTCATGAGCG
GATACATATTTGAATGTATTTAGAAAAATAAACAAATAGGGGTTCCGCGCACATTTCCCCGAAAAGTGCC
ACCTGGGTCCTTTTCATCACGTGCTATAAAAATAATTATAATTTAAATTTTTTAATATAAATATATAAAT
TAAAAATAGAAAGTAAAAAAAGAAATTAAAGAAAAAATAGTTTTTGTTTTCCGAAGATGTAAAAGACTCT
AGGGGGATCGCCAACAAATACTACCTTTTATCTTGCTCTTCCTGCTCTCAGGTATTAATGCCGAATTGTT
TCATCTTGTCTGTGTAGAAGACCACACACGAAAATCCTGTGATTTTACATTTTACTTATCGTTAATCGAA
TGTATATCTATTTAATCTGCTTTTCTTGTCTAATAAATATATATGTAAAGTACGCTTTTTGTTGAAATTT
TTTAAACCTTTGTTTATTTTTTTTTCTTCATTCCGTAACTCTTCTACCTTCTTTATTTACTTTCTAAAAT
CCAAATACAAAACATAAAAATAAATAAACACAGAGTAAATTCCCAAATTATTCCATCATTAAAAGATACG
AGGCGCGTGTAAGTTACAGGCAAGCGATCCGTCTAAGAAACCATTATTATCATGACATTAACCTATAAAA
ATAGGCGTATCACGAGGCCCTTTCGTCTCGCGCGTTTCGGTGATGACGGTGAAAACCTCTGACACATGCA
GCTCCCGGAGACGGTCACAGCTTGTCTGTAAGCGGATGCCGGGAGCAGACAAGCCCGTCAGGGCGCGTCA
GCGGGTGTTGGCGGGTGTCGGGGCTGGCTTAACTATGCGGCATCAGAGCAGATTGTACTGAGAGTGCACC
ATAGATCACGACATTACTATATATATAATATAGGAAGCATTTAATAGAACAGCATCGTAATATATGTGTA
CTTTGCAGTTATGACGCCAGATGGCAGTAGTGGAAGATATTCTTTATTGAAAAATAGCTTGTCACCTTAC
GTACAATCTTGATCCGGAGCTTTTCTTTTTTTGCCGATTAAGAATTAATTCGGTCGAAAAAAGAAAAGGA
GAGGGCCAAGAGGGAGGGCATTGGTGACTATTGAGCACGTGAGTATACGTGATTAAGCACACAAAGGCAG
CTTGGAGTATGTCTGTTATTAATTTCACAGGTAGTTCTGGTCCATTGGTGAAAGTTTGCGGCTTGCAGAG
CACAGAGGCCGCAGAATGTGCTCTAGATTCCGATGCTGACTTGCTGGGTATTATATGTGTGCCCAATAGA
AAGAGAACAATTGACCCGGTTATTGCAAGGAAAATTTCAAGTCTTGTAAAAGCATATAAAAATAGTTCAG
GCACTCCGAAATACTTGGTTGGCGTGTTTCGTAATCAACCTAAGGAGGATGTTTTGGCTCTGGTCAATGA
TTACGGCATTGATATCGTCCAACTGCATGGAGATGAGTCGTGGCAAGAATACCAAGAGTTCCTCGGTTTG
CCAGTTATTAAAAGACTCGTATTTCCAAAAGACTGCAACATACTACTCAGTGCAGCTTCACAGAAACCTC
ATTCGTTTATTCCCTTGTTTGATTCAGAAGCAGGTGGGACAGGTGAACTTTTGGATTGGAACTCGATTTC
TGACTGGGTTGGAAGGCAAGAGAGCCCCGAAAGCTTACATTTTATGTTAGCTGGTGGACTGACGCCAGAA
AATGTTGGTGATGCGCTTAGATTAAATGGCGTTATTGGTGTTGATGTAAGCGGAGGTGTGGAGACAAATG
GTGTAAAAGACTCTAACAAAATAGCAAATTTCGTCAAAAATGCTAAGAAATAGGTTATTACTGAGTAGTA
TTTATTTAAGTATTGTTTGTGCACTTGCCGATCTATGCGGTGTGAAATACCGCACAGATGCGTAAGGAGA
AAATACCGCATCAGGAAATTGTAAGCGTTAATATTTTGTTAAAATTCGCGTTAAATTTTTGTTAAATCAG
CTCATTTTTTAACCAATAGGCCGAAATCGGCAAAATCCCTTATAAATCAAAAGAATAGACCGAGATAGGG
T
[37 nt withheld, positions 10642-10678]
AAAGAACGTGGACTCCAACGTCAAAGG
[49 nt withheld, positions 10706-10754]
T
[91 nt withheld, positions 10756-10846]
G
[124 nt withheld, positions 10848-10971]
CCATTCGCCATTCAGGCTGCGCAACTGTTGGGAAGGGCGATCGGTGCGGGCCTCTTCGCTATTACGCCAG
CTGGCGAAAGGGGGATGTGCTGCAAGGCGATTAAGTTGGGTAACGCCAGGGTTTTCCCAGTCACGACGTT
GTAAAACGACGGCCAGTGAGCGCGCG
